>Addgene plasmid #27704 | CAV1-mEGFP | depositor full sequence | sequence record 13008 | Author sequence
TAGTTATTAATAGTAATCAATTACGGGGTCATTAGTTCATAGCCCATATATGGAGTTCCGCGTTACATAA
CTTACGGTAAATGGCCCGCCTGGCTGACCGCCCAACGACCCCCGCCCATTGACGTCAATAATGACGTATG
TTCCCATAGTAACGCCAATAGGGACTTTCCATTGACGTCAATGGGTGGAGTATTTACGGTAAACTGCCCA
CTTGGCAGTACATCAAGTGTATCATATGCCAAGTACGCCCCCTATTGACGTCAATGACGGTAAATGGCCC
GCCTGGCATTATGCCCAGTACATGACCTTATGGGACTTTCCTACTTGGCAGTACATCTACGTATTAGTCA
TCGCTATTACCATGGTGATGCGGTTTTGGCAGTACATCAATGGGCGTGGATAGCGGTTTGACTCACGGGG
ATTTCCAAGTCTCCACCCCATTGACGTCAATGGGAGTTTGTTTTGGCACCAAAATCAACGGGACTTTCCA
AAATGTCGTAACAACTCCGCCCCATTGACGCAAATGGGCGGTAGGCGTGTACGGTGGGAGGTCTATATAA
GCAGAGCTGGTTTAGTGAACCGTCAGATCCGCTAGCGCTACCGGACTCAGATCTCGAGCTCAAGCTTCGA
ATTCGGCACGAGCTTCACCCAGCCACCGGCCAGCATGTCTGGGGGCAAATACGTAGACTCCGAGGGGCAC
CTCTACACCGTTCCCATCCGGGAGCAGGGCAACATCTACAAGCCCAACAACAAGGCCATGGCGGAGGAGA
TGAGCGAGAAGCAGGTGTACGACGCGCACACCAAGGAAATCGACCTGGTCAACCGCGACCCCAAGCATCT
CAACGACGACGTGGTCAAGATTGATTTTGAAGATGTGATTGCAGAACCAGAAGGAACACACAGTTTTGAT
GGCATCTGGAAGGCCAGCTTCACCACCTTCACTGTGACAAAATACTGGTTTTACCGCTTGCTGTCTGCCC
TCTTTGGCATCCCAATGGCACTCATATGGGGCATTTACTTTGCCATTCTTTCTTTCCTGCACATCTGGGC
AGTTGTGCCGTGCATTAAGAGTTTCCTGATTGAGATTCAGTGCATCAGCCGTGTCTATTCCATCTACGTC
CACACCTTCTGTGACCCGTTCTTTGAGGCTGTTGGCAAAATATTCAGCAATATCCGCATCAACATGCAGA
AAGAAACACCGCGGGCCCGGGATCCACCGGTCGCCACCATGGTGAGCAAGGGCGAGGAGCTGTTCACCGG
GGTGGTGCCCATCCTGGTCGAGCTGGACGGCGACGTAAACGGCCACAAGTTCAGCGTGTCCGGCGAGGGC
GAGGGCGATGCCACCTACGGCAAGCTGACCCTGAAGTTCATCTGCACCACCGGCAAGCTGCCCGTGCCCT
GGCCCACCCTCGTGACCACCCTGACCTACGGCGTGCAGTGCTTCAGCCGCTACCCCGACCACATGAAGCA
GCACGACTTCTTCAAGTCCGCCATGCCCGAAGGCTACGTCCAGGAGCGCACCATCTTCTTCAAGGACGAC
GGCAACTACAAGACCCGCGCCGAGGTGAAGTTCGAGGGCGACACCCTGGTGAACCGCATCGAGCTGAAGG
GCATCGACTTCAAGGAGGACGGCAACATCCTGGGGCACAAGCTGGAGTACAACTACAACAGCCACAACGT
CTATATCATGGCCGACAAGCAGAAGAACGGCATCAAGGTGAACTTCAAGATCCGCCACAACATCGAGGAC
GGCAGCGTGCAGCTCGCCGACCACTACCAGCAGAACACCCCCATCGGCGACGGCCCCGTGCTGCTGCCCG
ACAACCACTACCTGAGCACCCAGTCCGCCCTGAGCAAAGACCCCAACGAGAAGCGCGATCACATGGTCCT
TAAGGAGTTCGTGACCGCCGCCGGGATCACTCTCGGCATGGACGAGCTGTACAAGTAAAGCGGCCGCGAC
TCTAGATCATAATCAGCCATACCACATTTGTAGAGGTTTTACTTGCTTTAAAAAACCTCCCACACCTCCC
CCTGAACCTGAAACATAAAATGAATGCAATTGTTGTTGTTAACTTGTTTATTGCAGCTTATAATGGTTAC
AAATAAAGCAATAGCATCACAAATTTCACAAATAAAGCATTTTTTTCACTGCATTCTAGTTGTGGTTTGT
CCAAACTCATCAATGTATCTTAAGGCGTAAATTGTAAGCGTTAATATTTTGTTAAAATTCGCGTTAAATT
TTTGTTAAATCAGCTCATTTTTTAACCAATAGGCCGAAATCGGCAAAATCCCTTATAAATCAAAAGAATA
GACCGAGATAGGGT
[37 nt withheld, positions 2325-2361]
AAAGAACGTGGACTCCAACGTCAAAGG
[49 nt withheld, positions 2389-2437]
T
[91 nt withheld, positions 2439-2529]
G
[124 nt withheld, positions 2531-2654]
CAGGTGGCACTTTTCGGGGAAATGTGCGCGGAACCCCTATTTGTTTATTTTTCTAAATACATTCAAATAT
GTATCCGCTCATGAGACAATAACCCTGATAAATGCTTCAATAATATTGAAAAAGGAAGAGTCCTGAGGCG
GAAAGAACCAGCTGTGGAATGTGTGTCAGTTAGGGTGTGGAAAGTCCCCAGGCTCCCCAGCAGGCAGAAG
TATGCAAAGCATGCATCTCAATTAGTCAGCAACCAGGTGTGGAAAGTCCCCAGGCTCCCCAGCAGGCAGA
AGTATGCAAAGCATGCATCTCAATTAGTCAGCAACCATAGTCCCGCCCCTAACTCCGCCCATCCCGCCCC
TAACTCCGCCCAGTTCCGCCCATTCTCCGCCCCATGGCTGACTAATTTTTTTTATTTATGCAGAGGCCGA
GGCCGCCTCGGCCTCTGAGCTATTCCAGAAGTAGTGAGGAGGCTTTTTTGGAGGCCTAGGCTTTTGCAAA
GATCGATCAAGAGACAGGATGAGGATCGTTTCGCATGATTGAACAAGATGGATTGCACGCAGGTTCTCCG
GCCGCTTGGGTGGAGAGGCTATTCGGCTATGACTGGGCACAACAGACAATCGGCTGCTCTGATGCCGCCG
TGTTCCGGCTGTCAGCGCAGGGGCGCCCGGTTCTTTTTGTCAAGACCGACCTGTCCGGTGCCCTGAATGA
ACTGCAAGACGAGGCAGCGCGGCTATCGTGGCTGGCCACGACGGGCGTTCCTTGCGCAGCTGTGCTCGAC
GTTGTCACTGAAGCGGGAAGGGACTGGCTGCTATTGGGCGAAGTGCCGGGGCAGGATCTCCTGTCATCTC
ACCTTGCTCCTGCCGAGAAAGTATCCATCATGGCTGATGCAATGCGGCGGCTGCATACGCTTGATCCGGC
TACCTGCCCATTCGACCACCAAGCGAAACATCGCATCGAGCGAGCACGTACTCGGATGGAAGCCGGTCTT
GTCGATCAGGATGATCTGGACGAAGAGCATCAGGGGCTCGCGCCAGCCGAACTGTTCGCCAGGCTCAAGG
CGAGCATGCCCGACGGCGAGGATCTCGTCGTGACCCATGGCGATGCCTGCTTGCCGAATATCATGGTGGA
AAATGGCCGCTTTTCTGGATTCATCGACTGTGGCCGGCTGGGTGTGGCGGACCGCTATCAGGACATAGCG
TTGGCTACCCGTGATATTGCTGAAGAGCTTGGCGGCGAATGGGCTGACCGCTTCCTCGTGCTTTACGGTA
TCGCCGCTCCCGATTCGCAGCGCATCGCCTTCTATCGCCTTCTTGACGAGTTCTTCTGAGCGGGACTCTG
GGGTTCGAAATGACCGACCAAGCGACGCCCAACCTGCCATCACGAGATTTCGATTCCACCGCCGCCTTCT
ATGAAAGGTTGGGCTTCGGAATCGTTTTCCGGGACGCCGGCTGGATGATCCTCCAGCGCGGGGATCTCAT
GCTGGAGTTCTTCGCCCACCCTAGGGGGAGGCTAACTGAAACACGGAAGGAGACAATACCGGAAGGAACC
CGCGCTATGACGGCAATAAAAAGACAGAATAAAACGCACGGTGTTGGGTCGTTTGTTCATAAACGCGGGG
TTCGGTCCCAGGGCTGGCACTCTGTCGATACCCCACCGAGACCCCATTGGGGCCAATACGCCCGCGTTTC
TTCCTTTTCCCCACCCCACCCCCCAAGTTCGGGTGAAGGCCCAGGGCTCGCAGCCAACGTCGGGGCGGCA
GGCCCTGCCATAGCCTCAGGTTACTCATATATACTTTAGATTGATTTAAAACTTCATTTTTAATTTAAAA
GGATCTAGGTGAAGATCCTTTTTGATAATCTCATGACCAAAATCCCTTAACGTGAGTTTTCGTTCCACTG
AGCGTCAGACCCCGTAGAAAAGATCAAAGGATCTTCTTGAGATCCTTTTTTTCTGCGCGTAATCTGCTGC
TTGCAAACAAAAAAACCACCGCTACCAGCGGTGGTTTGTTTGCCGGATCAAGAGCTACCAACTCTTTTTC
CGAAGGTAACTGGCTTCAGCAGAGCGCAGATACCAAATACTGTCCTTCTAGTGTAGCCGTAGTTAGGCCA
CCACTTCAAGAACTCTGTAGCACCGCCTACATACCTCGCTCTGCTAATCCTGTTACCAGTGGCTGCTGCC
AGTGGCGATAAGTCGTGTCTTACCGGGTTGGACTCAAGACGATAGTTACCGGATAAGGCGCAGCGGTCGG
GCTGAACGGGGGGTTCGTGCACACAGCCCAGCTTGGAGCGAACGACCTACACCGAACTGAGATACCTACA
GCGTGAGCTATGAGAAAGCGCCACGCTTCCCGAAGGGAGAAAGGCGGACAGGTATCCGGTAAGCGGCAGG
GTCGGAACAGGAGAGCGCACGAGGGAGCTTCCAGGGGGAAACGCCTGGTATCTTTATAGTCCTGTCGGGT
TTCGCCACCTCTGACTTGAGCGTCGATTTTTGTGATGCTCGTCAGGGGGGCGGAGCCTATGGAAAAACGC
CAGCAACGCGGCCTTTTTACGGTTCCTGGCCTTTTGCTGGCCTTTTGCTCACATGTTCTTTCCTGCGTTA
TCCCCTGATTCTGTGGATAACCGTATTACCGCCATGCAT
Features (pLannotate 1.2.2; 16 found; start..end, strand, type, name):
     61..364     +  enhancer       CMV enhancer: human cytomegalovirus immediate early enhancer
    365..568     +  promoter       CMV promoter: human cytomegalovirus (CMV) immediate early promoter
    591..634     +  misc_feature   MCS (fragment): multiple cloning site
    665..1198    +  CDS            CAV1: CAV1_CANLF - Also known as CAV. Experimental evidence at protein level: Swiss-Prot protein existence level 1. May act as a scaffolding protein within caveolar membranes. Forms a stable heterooligomeric complex with CAV2 that targets to lipid rafts and drives caveolae formation. Mediates the recruitment of CAVIN proteins (CAVIN1/2/3/4) to the caveolae (By similarity). Interacts directly with G-protein alpha subunits and can functionally regulate their activity (By similarity). Involved in the costimulatory signal essential for T-cell receptor (TCR)-mediated T-cell activation. Its binding to DPP
   1198..1221    +  misc_feature   MCS (fragment): multiple cloning site
   1229..1948    +  CDS            EGFP: the original enhanced GFP (Yang et al., 1996) mammalian codon-optimized
   1965..2048    +  CDS            large T antigen (fragment): large T antigen from SV40 (simian virus 40)
   2071..2192    +  polyA_signal   SV40 poly(A) signal: SV40 polyadenylation signal
   2226..2654    -  rep_origin     f1 ori (sequence partly withheld): f1 bacteriophage origin of replication; arrow indicates direction of (+) strand synthesis
   2681..2785    +  promoter       AmpR promoter: bla
   2787..3144    +  promoter       SV40 promoter: SV40 enhancer and early promoter
   3179..3973    +  CDS            NeoR/KanR: aminoglycoside phosphotransferase from Tn5; aph(3')-II (or nptII); confers resistance to neomycin, kanamycin, and G418 (Geneticin®)
   3994..4146    +  CDS            ble (fragment): BLE_KLEPN - Experimental evidence at protein level: Swiss-Prot protein existence level 1. Binding protein with a strong affinity to the bleomycin family of antibiotics. Binds to CL990; an antimitotic-antibiotic compound. From Klebsiella pneumoniae.
   4205..4252    +  polyA_signal   HSV TK poly(A) signal: herpes simplex virus thymidine kinase polyadenylation signal (Cole and Stacy, 1985)
   4343..4359    -  polyA_signal   bGH poly(A) signal (fragment): bovine growth hormone polyadenylation signal
   4581..5169    +  rep_origin     ori: high-copy-number ColE1/pMB1/pBR322/pUC origin of replication
