[The description below was written by a language model from this plasmid's Addgene catalogue record and pLannotate feature annotations shown in this document.]
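Description:
CAV1-mEGFP is a mammalian expression plasmid built on the pEGFP-N1 backbone that encodes dog (Canis lupus familiaris) caveolin-1 fused at its C terminus to monomeric EGFP. The depositor's full sequence is 5,283 nt. The caveolin-1/mEGFP cassette was placed between the EcoRI and NotI sites, both of which are retained, so the recorded insert size of about 1.3 kb evidently covers both the caveolin-1 coding region and the fluorescent protein. In the feature table the CAV1 open reading frame is followed by a short remnant of the multiple cloning site that serves as a linker, then the EGFP coding sequence. The automated annotation labels this simply as EGFP, while the catalogue entry specifies a monomeric variant; the record does not state which mutation confers this.

Expression of the fusion is driven by the human cytomegalovirus immediate early enhancer and promoter and terminated by the SV40 polyadenylation signal. A single NeoR/KanR gene (Tn5 aminoglycoside phosphotransferase) is preceded by both a bacterial bla promoter and the SV40 enhancer/early promoter and followed by the HSV TK poly(A) signal, so it provides kanamycin resistance in E. coli and G418 selection for stable lines in mammalian cells. The plasmid replicates at high copy from a pUC-type ColE1 origin and also carries an f1 phage origin. Small annotated fragments of large T antigen, ble and bGH poly(A) appear to be backbone remnants rather than functional elements.

Caveolin-1 is the main structural scaffolding protein of caveolae. This construct allows fluorescent tracking of its localisation, trafficking and assembly in live or fixed cells, consistent with the associated study on the stepwise assembly of caveolin and cavin complexes during caveolar biogenesis.
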