Addgene plasmid #27704: CAV1-mEGFP
Depositing lab: Ari Helenius. Depositing organization: ETH Zurich (Swiss Federal Institute of Technology). Publication: Biogenesis of caveolae: stepwise assembly of large caveolin and cavin complexes. Hayer A, Stoeber M, Bissig C, Helenius A. Traffic. 2010 Mar . 11(3):361-82. 10.1111/j.1600-0854.2009.01023.x PubMed 20070607.
Backbone
  Vector backbone: pEGFP-N1
  Backbone size w/o insert (bp): 3961
  Vector type: Mammalian Expression
  Selectable markers: Neomycin (select with G418)
Growth in bacteria
  Bacterial resistance: Kanamycin, 50 μg/mL
  Growth temperature: 37°C
  Growth strain: DH5alpha
  Copy number: High Copy
Gene/Insert
  Gene/Insert name: caveolin-1 (alt name: CAV1, cav-1)
  Species: Canis lupus familiaris
  Insert size (bp): 1322
  GenBank ID: NM_001003296
  Entrez Gene: CAV1
  Tag / fusion protein: monomeric EGFP (C terminal on insert)
  Cloning method: Restriction Enzyme; 5′ cloning site EcoRI (not destroyed); 3′ cloning site NotI (not destroyed)
  Sequencing primers: 5′ CMV Forward; 3′ ACC TCT ACA AAT GTG GTA TGG CTG
Terms and licenses: Academic/Nonprofit Terms; Industry Terms: Not Available to Industry
How to cite: CAV1-mEGFP was a gift from Ari Helenius (Addgene plasmid # 27704 ; http://n2t.net/addgene:27704 ; RRID:Addgene_27704)
