>Addgene plasmid #27704 | CAV1-mEGFP | addgene partial sequence | sequence record 35912 | EGFP-N 5'-CGTCGCCGTCCAGCTCGACCAG-3'
GCTCCTCGCCCTTGCTCACCATGGTGGCGACCGGTGGATCCCGGGCCCGCGGTGTTTCTTTCTGCATGTT
GATGCGGATATTGCTGAATATTTTGCCAACAGCCTCAAAGAACGGGTCACAGAAGGTGTGGACGTAGATG
GAATAGACACGGCTGATGCACTGAATCTCAATCAGGAAACTCTTAATGCACGGCACAACTGCCCAGATGT
GCAGGAAAGAAAGAATGGCAAAGTAAATGCCCCATATGAGTGCCATTGGGATGCCAAAGAGGGCAGACAG
CAAGCGGTAAAACCAGTATTTTGTCACAGTGAAGGTGGTGAAGCTGGCCTTCCAGATGCCATCAAAACTG
TGTGTTCCTTCTGGTTCTGCAATCACATCTTCAAAATCAATCTTGACCACGTCGTCGTTGAGATGCTTGG
GGTCGCGGTTGACCAGGTCGATTTCCTTGGTGTGCGCGTCGTACACCTGCTTCTCGCTCATCTCCTCCGC
CATGGCCTTGTTGTTGGGCTTGTAGATGTTGCCCTGCTCCCGGATGGGAACGGTGTAGAGGTGCCCCTCG
GAGTCTACGTATTTGCCCCCAGACATGCTGGCCGGTGGCTGGGTGAAGCTCGTGCCGAATTCGAAGCTTG
AGCTCGAGATCTGAGTCCGGTAGCGCTAGCGGATCTGACGGTTCACTAAACCAGCTCTGCTTATATAGAC
CTCCCACCGTACACGCCTACCGCCCATTTGCGTCAATGGGGCGGAGTTGTTACGACATTTTGGAAAGTCC
CGTTGATTTTGGTGCCAAAACAAACTCCCATTGACGTCAATGGGGTGGAGACTTGGAAATCCCCGTGAGT
CAAACCGCTATCCACGCCCATTGATGTACTGCCAAAACCGCATCACCATGGTAATAGCGATGACTAATAC
GTA
